>Addgene plasmid #178166 | PLA2G6_Halo_C_allele | addgene full sequence | sequence record 349381 | Addgene NGS Result
GTTCGCTCCAAGCTGGGCTGTGTGCACGAACCCCCCGTTCAGCCCGACCGCTGCGCCTTATCCGGTAACT
ATCGTCTTGAGTCCAACCCGGTAAGACACGACTTATCGCCACTGGCAGCAGCCACTGGTAACAGGATTAG
CAGAGCGAGGTATGTAGGCGGTGCTACAGAGTTCTTGAAGTGGTGGCCTAACTACGGCTACACTAGAAGA
ACAGTATTTGGTATCTGCGCTCTGCTGAAGCCAGTTACCTTCGGAAAAAGAGTTGGTAGCTCTTGATCCG
GCAAACAAACCACCGCTGGTAGCGGTGGTTTTTTTGTTTGCAAGCAGCAGATTACGCGCAGAAAAAAAGG
ATCTCAAGAAGATCCTTTGATCTTTTCTACGGGGTCTGACGCTCAGTGGAACGAAAACTCACGTTAAGGG
ATTTTGGTCATGAGATTATCAAAAAGGATCTTCACCTAGATCCTTTTAAATTAAAAATGAAGTTTTAAAT
CAATCTAAAGTATATATGAGTAAACTTGGTCTGACAGTTACCAATGCTTAATCAGTGAGGCACCTATCTC
AGCGATCTGTCTATTTCGTTCATCCATAGTTGCCTGACTCCCCGTCGTGTAGATAACTACGATACGGGAG
GGCTTACCATCTGGCCCCAGTGCTGCAATGATACCGCGAGATCCACGCTCACCGGCTCCAGATTTATCAG
CAATAAACCAGCCAGCCGGAAGGGCCGAGCGCAGAAGTGGTCCTGCAACTTTATCCGCCTCCATCCAGTC
TATTAATTGTTGCCGGGAAGCTAGAGTAAGTAGTTCGCCAGTTAATAGTTTGCGCAACGTTGTTGCCATT
GCTACAGGCATCGTGGTGTCACGCTCGTCGTTTGGTATGGCTTCATTCAGCTCCGGTTCCCAACGATCAA
GGCGAGTTACATGATCCCCCATGTTGTGCAAAAAAGCGGTTAGCTCCTTCGGTCCTCCGATCGTTGTCAG
AAGTAAGTTGGCCGCAGTGTTATCACTCATGGTTATGGCAGCACTGCATAATTCTCTTACTGTCATGCCA
TCCGTAAGATGCTTTTCTGTGACTGGTGAGTACTCAACCAAGTCATTCTGAGAATAGTGTATGCGGCGAC
CGAGTTGCTCTTGCCCGGCGTCAATACGGGATAATACCGCGCCACATAGCAGAACTTTAAAAGTGCTCAT
CATTGGAAAACGTTCTTCGGGGCGAAAACTCTCAAGGATCTTACCGCTGTTGAGATCCAGTTCGATGTAA
CCCACTCGTGCACCCAACTGATCTTCAGCATCTTTTACTTTCACCAGCGTTTCTGGGTGAGCAAAAACAG
GAAGGCAAAATGCCGCAAAAAAGGGAATAAGGGCGACACGGAAATGTTGAATACTCATACTCTTCCTTTT
TCAATATTATTGAAGCATTTATCAGGGTTATTGTCTCATGAGCGGATACATATTTGAATGTATTTAGAAA
AATAAACAAATAGGGGTTCCGCGCACATTTCCCCGAAAAGTGCCACCTGACGTCTAAGAAACCATTATTA
TCATGACATTAACCTATAAAAATAGGCGTATCACGAGGCCCTTTCGTCTCGCGCGTTTCGGTGATGACGG
TGAAAACCTCTGACACATGCAGCTCCCGGAGACGGTCACAGCTTGTCTGTAAGCGGATGCCGGGAGCAGA
CAAGCCCGTCAGGGCGCGTCAGCGGGTGTTGGCGGGTGTCGGGGCTGGCTTAACTATGCGGCATCAGAGC
AGATTGTACTGAGAGTGCACCATATGCGGTGTGAAATACCGCACAGATGCGTAAGGAGAAAATACCGCAT
CAGGCGCCATTCGCCATTCAGGCTGCGCAACTGTTGGGAAGGGCGATCGGTGCGGGCCTCTTCGCTATTA
CGCCAGCTGGCGAAAGGGGGATGTGCTGCAAGGCGATTAAGTTGGGTAACGCCAGGGTTTTCCCAGTCAC
GACGTTGTAAAACGACGGCCAGTGAATTCCGGGCGGGCTGTGGACCGGGCACGGGCCTGGTGCGAGATGG
TCGGCATCCAGTACTTCAGGTGAGGGCTCAGCCGCCCCAGCCCTTGGCCCCGTGCCCTGGCGTGGTCGGA
CTCACCGACCTTCCCCTCCCAGCCCTAGTGTGGACTTTCCCTTCCCCAAGGGTCTGCTCTGTTCCCCAAG
CCCACCCTGGTCCTAGCTGGCGTCCCCTGCCCAGCCTGAGCATCCTAGGGTGACCCCCTCCTCCCTGGCC
CGAACAGATTGAACCCCCAGCTGGGGACGGACATCATGCTGGATGAGGTCAGTGACACAGTGCTGGTCAA
CGCCCTCTGGGAGACCGAGGTCTACATCTATGAGCACCGCGAGGAGTTCCAGAAGCTCATCCAGCTGCTG
CTCTCACCCGGTGGAGGAGGTTCTGGAGGCGGTGGAAGTGGTGGCGGAGGTAGCGCCGAGATCGGCACCG
GCTTTCCCTTCGATCCTCACTACGTGGAAGTGCTGGGCGAGAGAATGCACTATGTGGACGTGGGCCCCAG
AGATGGAACCCCTGTGCTGTTTCTGCACGGCAACCCTACCAGCAGCTACGTGTGGCGGAACATCATCCCT
CACGTGGCCCCTACACACAGATGTATCGCCCCTGACCTGATCGGCATGGGCAAGAGCGATAAGCCCGACC
TGGGCTACTTCTTCGACGACCACGTGCGGTTCATGGACGCCTTTATTGAGGCCCTCGGCCTGGAAGAGGT
GGTGCTGGTTATTCACGATTGGGGCAGCGCCCTGGGATTCCACTGGGCCAAGAGAAACCCCGAGAGAGTG
AAGGGAATCGCCTTCATGGAATTCATCAGGCCCATTCCTACCTGGGACGAGTGGCCTGAGTTCGCCAGAG
AGACATTCCAGGCCTTCAGAACCACCGACGTGGGCAGAAAGCTGATCATCGACCAGAACGTGTTCATCGA
GGGCACCCTGCCTATGGGAGTCGTCAGACCACTGACCGAGGTGGAAATGGACCACTACAGAGAGCCCTTT
CTGAACCCCGTGGACCGGGAACCTCTTTGGAGATTCCCCAACGAGCTGCCCATTGCCGGCGAGCCTGCTA
ATATTGTGGCCCTGGTGGAAGAGTACATGGACTGGCTGCATCAGAGCCCCGTGCCTAAGCTGCTGTTTTG
GGGAACACCCGGCGTGCTGATTCCTCCTGCTGAAGCTGCCAGACTGGCCAAGAGCCTGCCTAATTGCAAG
GCCGTGGATATCGGCCCTGGCCTGAATCTGCTGCAAGAGGACAACCCCGATCTGATCGGCTCCGAGATTG
CCAGATGGCTGAGCACCCTGGAAATCAGCGGATAAGGGTCCCCAGCCTCTCACCGGCCCCAGCTGACCTC
GTCCATTCAGCCCCTGCCAGGCCAAGCCCAGCCACTGCCCTCCCGGGCAGATCTGGGCCCAGGCACCTCT
GAGTCCATAGACCAGGCCTGGGAGAATGCCAAGCTGCCTGCCCGAGGCTGGTCCTGAAGGCCTGTCTCCC
ACTAACCCCGCCTTCCAGCACTTTCTGTCATTCCAGGCTGGGAAAGTCTAGAGCCCCCTTTGGCCCCTTT
CCCTGACTGTCAAGGACAACTGACTCCCCCATCAGCTCAAACATTAAGGGTACCCGGGCACAACCGTACC
CCTGCCCCCAGCCCCAGCCTCCCTGAGGGCCTGCCGGGCTGCCTCTGCCCCAGCCCCCAGCAAGGGCACT
CCCAGGCTTCCTGGTAAGCTTGGCGTAATCATGGTCATAGCTGTTTCCTGTGTGAAATTGTTATCCGCTC
ACAATTCCACACAACATACGAGCCGGAAGCATAAAGTGTAAAGCCTGGGGTGCCTAATGAGTGAGCTAAC
TCACATTAATTGCGTTGCGCTCACTGCCCGCTTTCCAGTCGGGAAACCTGTCGTGCCAGCTGCATTAATG
AATCGGCCAACGCGCGGGGAGAGGCGGTTTGCGTATTGGGCGCTCTTCCGCTTCCTCGCTCACTGACTCG
CTGCGCTCGGTCGTTCGGCTGCGGCGAGCGGTATCAGCTCACTCAAAGGCGGTAATACGGTTATCCACAG
AATCAGGGGATAACGCAGGAAAGAACATGTGAGCAAAAGGCCAGCAAAAGGCCAGGAACCGTAAAAAGGC
CGCGTTGCTGGCGTTTTTCCATAGGCTCCGCCCCCCTGACGAGCATCACAAAAATCGACGCTCAAGTCAG
AGGTGGCGAAACCCGACAGGACTATAAAGATACCAGGCGTTTCCCCCTGGAAGCTCCCTCGTGCGCTCTC
CTGTTCCGACCCTGCCGCTTACCGGATACCTGTCCGCCTTTCTCCCTTCGGGAAGCGTGGCGCTTTCTCA
TAGCTCACGCTGTAGGTATCTCAGTTCGGTGTAGGTC
Features (pLannotate 1.2.2; 12 found; start..end, strand, type, name):
    528..1388    -  CDS            AmpR: β-lactamase; bla; confers resistance to ampicillin, carbenicillin, and related antibiotics
   1389..1493    -  promoter       AmpR promoter: bla
   1588..1623    +  CDS            rop (fragment): Rop protein, which maintains plasmids at low copy number; rop
   1725..1824    +  misc_feature   bom (fragment): basis of mobility region from pBR322
   1830..1987    -  CDS            lacZα (fragment): LacZα fragment of β-galactosidase; lacZ fragment
   1991..2389    +  CDS            PLA2G6 (fragment): PLPL9_HUMAN - Also known as PLPLA9. Experimental evidence at protein level: Swiss-Prot protein existence level 1. [Isoform Ankyrin-iPLA2-2]: Lacks the catalytic domain and may act as a negative regulator of the catalytically active isoforms. From Homo sapiens (Human).
   2435..3310    +  CDS            dhaA: DHAA_PSEPV - Experimental evidence at protein level: Swiss-Prot protein existence level 1. Catalyzes hydrolytic cleavage of carbon-halogen bonds in halogenated aliphatic compounds, leading to the formation of the corresponding primary alcohols, halide ions and protons. Has a broad substrate specificity, as it is able to dehalogenate mono- and di- chlorinated and brominated alkanes (up to at least C10), and the two isomers of 1,3-dichloropropene to 3-chloroallyl alcohol; the highest activity was found with 1,2-dibromoethane, while no activity was observed with the analog 1,2-dichloroethane. Fro
   3768..3784    -  protein_bind   lac operator: The lac repressor binds to the lac operator to inhibit transcription in E. coli. This inhibition can be relieved by adding lactose or isopropyl-β-D-thiogalactopyranoside (IPTG). lac repressor encoded by lacI
   3792..3822    -  promoter       lac promoter: promoter for the E. coli lac operon
   3837..3858    -  protein_bind   CAP binding site: CAP binding activates transcription in the presence of cAMP. E. coli catabolite activator protein
   3871..3963    -  CDS            lacI (fragment): lac repressor; lacI; The lac repressor binds to the lac operator to inhibit transcription in E. coli. This inhibition can be relieved by adding lactose or isopropyl-β-D-thiogalactopyranoside (IPTG).
   4146..357     -  rep_origin     ori (across the origin): high-copy-number ColE1/pMB1/pBR322/pUC origin of replication
