[The description below was written by a language model from this plasmid's Addgene catalogue record and pLannotate feature annotations shown in this document.]
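Description:
PLA2G6_Halo_C_allele is a homology-directed repair donor plasmid built on the pUC57-BsaI-Free cloning backbone, intended for knocking a HaloTag coding sequence into the endogenous human PLA2G6 locus so that the native protein carries the tag at its C-terminus. It is a simple bacterial plasmid of about 4.4 kb, maintained at high copy in E. coli through the ColE1/pUC-type origin and selected with ampicillin via the β-lactamase gene and its own promoter. The remaining backbone annotations (lacZα, lacI, rop and bom fragments, plus the lac promoter, lac operator and CAP binding site) are remnants of the pUC cloning region and play no role in the editing application.

The payload sits within the disrupted lacZα region. A roughly 400 bp segment matching the end of the PLA2G6 coding sequence serves as the upstream homology arm. After a short unannotated gap that probably encodes a linker, it is followed on the same strand by an open reading frame annotated as the haloalkane dehalogenase dhaA, the bacterial enzyme from which HaloTag was engineered. About 450 bp of unannotated sequence lies between the tag and the lac elements; this is likely the downstream genomic homology arm, although the feature table does not identify it. No mammalian promoter, selection cassette or recombinase sites are annotated, consistent with a design in which expression of the fusion depends entirely on the endogenous PLA2G6 regulatory elements after integration.

The record does not specify the nuclease or guide used with this donor. The deposit comes from an iPSC neurodegenerative disease initiative. PLA2G6 (also listed as PARK14, NBIA2 and INAD1) encodes a calcium-independent phospholipase A2, and HaloTag's covalent ligand binding would allow imaging, pulse-labelling or capture of the protein at native expression levels.
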