Addgene plasmid #178166: PLA2G6_Halo_C_allele
Purpose: Donor vector for endogenous tagging of human PLA2G6 at the C-terminus with halotag
Depositing lab: iPSC Neurodegenerative Disease Initiative (iNDI) & Michael Ward. Depositing organization: National Institute of Neurological Disorders and Strokes (NINDS).
Backbone
  Vector backbone: pUC57-BsaI-Free
  Vector type: Donor vector
Growth in bacteria
  Bacterial resistance: Ampicillin, 100 μg/mL
  Growth temperature: 37°C
  Growth strain: DH5alpha
  Copy number: High Copy
Gene/Insert
  Gene/Insert name: Halotag (alt name: PLA2G6)
  Species: H. sapiens (human)
  Entrez Gene: PLA2G6 (a.k.a. CaI-PLA2, GVI, INAD1, IPLA2-VIA, NBIA2, NBIA2A, NBIA2B, PARK14, PLA2, PNPLA9, iPLA2, iPLA2beta)
  Cloning method: Unknown
Terms and licenses: Academic/Nonprofit Terms; Industry Terms: Not Available to Industry
How to cite: PLA2G6_Halo_C_allele was a gift from iPSC Neurodegenerative Disease Initiative (iNDI) & Michael Ward (Addgene plasmid # 178166 ; http://n2t.net/addgene:178166 ; RRID:Addgene_178166)
