>Addgene plasmid #178166 | PLA2G6_Halo_C_allele | depositor partial sequence | sequence record 345803 | insert
CGGGCGGGCTGTGGACCGGGCACGGGCCTGGTGCGAGATGGTCGGCATCCAGTACTTCAGGTGAGGGCTC
AGCCGCCCCAGCCCTTGGCCCCGTGCCCTGGCGTGGTCGGACTCACCGACCTTCCCCTCCCAGCCCTAGT
GTGGACTTTCCCTTCCCCAAGGGTCTGCTCTGTTCCCCAAGCCCACCCTGGTCCTAGCTGGCGTCCCCTG
CCCAGCCTGAGCATCCTAGGGTGACCCCCTCCTCCCTGGCCCGAACAGATTGAACCCCCAGCTGGGGACG
GACATCATGCTGGATGAGGTCAGTGACACAGTGCTGGTCAACGCCCTCTGGGAGACCGAGGTCTACATCT
ATGAGCACCGCGAGGAGTTCCAGAAGCTCATCCAGCTGCTGCTCTCACCCGGTGGAGGAGGTTCTGGAGG
CGGTGGAAGTGGTGGCGGAGGTAGCGCCGAGATCGGCACCGGCTTTCCCTTCGATCCTCACTACGTGGAA
GTGCTGGGCGAGAGAATGCACTATGTGGACGTGGGCCCCAGAGATGGAACCCCTGTGCTGTTTCTGCACG
GCAACCCTACCAGCAGCTACGTGTGGCGGAACATCATCCCTCACGTGGCCCCTACACACAGATGTATCGC
CCCTGACCTGATCGGCATGGGCAAGAGCGATAAGCCCGACCTGGGCTACTTCTTCGACGACCACGTGCGG
TTCATGGACGCCTTTATTGAGGCCCTCGGCCTGGAAGAGGTGGTGCTGGTTATTCACGATTGGGGCAGCG
CCCTGGGATTCCACTGGGCCAAGAGAAACCCCGAGAGAGTGAAGGGAATCGCCTTCATGGAATTCATCAG
GCCCATTCCTACCTGGGACGAGTGGCCTGAGTTCGCCAGAGAGACATTCCAGGCCTTCAGAACCACCGAC
GTGGGCAGAAAGCTGATCATCGACCAGAACGTGTTCATCGAGGGCACCCTGCCTATGGGAGTCGTCAGAC
CACTGACCGAGGTGGAAATGGACCACTACAGAGAGCCCTTTCTGAACCCCGTGGACCGGGAACCTCTTTG
GAGATTCCCCAACGAGCTGCCCATTGCCGGCGAGCCTGCTAATATTGTGGCCCTGGTGGAAGAGTACATG
GACTGGCTGCATCAGAGCCCCGTGCCTAAGCTGCTGTTTTGGGGAACACCCGGCGTGCTGATTCCTCCTG
CTGAAGCTGCCAGACTGGCCAAGAGCCTGCCTAATTGCAAGGCCGTGGATATCGGCCCTGGCCTGAATCT
GCTGCAAGAGGACAACCCCGATCTGATCGGCTCCGAGATTGCCAGATGGCTGAGCACCCTGGAAATCAGC
GGATAAGGGTCCCCAGCCTCTCACCGGCCCCAGCTGACCTCGTCCATTCAGCCCCTGCCAGGCCAAGCCC
AGCCACTGCCCTCCCGGGCAGATCTGGGCCCAGGCACCTCTGAGTCCATAGACCAGGCCTGGGAGAATGC
CAAGCTGCCTGCCCGAGGCTGGTCCTGAAGGCCTGTCTCCCACTAACCCCGCCTTCCAGCACTTTCTGTC
ATTCCAGGCTGGGAAAGTCTAGAGCCCCCTTTGGCCCCTTTCCCTGACTGTCAAGGACAACTGACTCCCC
CATCAGCTCAAACATTAAGGGTACCCGGGCACAACCGTACCCCTGCCCCCAGCCCCAGCCTCCCTGAGGG
CCTGCCGGGCTGCCTCTGCCCCAGCCCCCAGCAAGGGCACTCCCAGGCTTCCTGGT
